Addgene plasmid #100272: pGEX4T3-Stx3-E78A/E83A
Purpose: Expresses GST-Stx3-E78A/E83A in bacteria.
Depositing lab: Thomas Weimbs. Depositing organization: University of California, Santa Barbara. Publication: The H(abc) domain of syntaxin 3 is a ubiquitin binding domain. Giovannone AJ, Reales E, Bhattaram P, Nackeeran S, Monahan AB, Syed R, Weimbs T. Sci Rep. 2020 Dec 7;10(1):21350. doi: 10.1038/s41598-020-78412-0. PubMed 33288783.
Backbone
  Vector backbone: pGEX4T3
  Backbone manufacturer: GE Lifesciences
  Backbone size w/o insert (bp): 4968
  Total vector size (bp): 5838
  Vector type: Bacterial Expression
Growth in bacteria
  Bacterial resistance: Ampicillin, 100 μg/mL
  Growth temperature: 37°C
  Growth strain: DH5alpha
  Copy number: Unknown
Gene/Insert
  Gene/Insert name: Stx3-1-265-E78A/E83A
  Species: R. norvegicus (rat)
  Insert size (bp): 870
  Mutation: No transmembrane domain; residues 4-264 present, changed both E78 and E83 to alanines
  Entrez Gene: Stx3 (a.k.a. Stx3a)
  Promoter: Tac
  Tag / fusion protein: GST (N terminal on backbone)
  Cloning method: Unknown
  Sequencing primers: 5′ GGGCTGGCAAGCCACGTTTGGTG
Terms and licenses: Academic/Nonprofit Terms; Industry Terms: Not Available to Industry
How to cite: pGEX4T3-Stx3-E78A/E83A was a gift from Thomas Weimbs (Addgene plasmid # 100272 ; http://n2t.net/addgene:100272 ; RRID:Addgene_100272)
