[The description below was written by a language model from this plasmid's Addgene catalogue record and pLannotate feature annotations shown in this document.]
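Description:
pGEX4T3-Stx3-E78A/E83A is a bacterial expression plasmid built on the pGEX4T3 backbone for producing a glutathione S-transferase fusion of a mutant syntaxin 3 fragment in E. coli. It replicates from a ColE1/pMB1-type origin and is selected with ampicillin through the β-lactamase gene (AmpR) and its own promoter. The backbone also carries lacI under its native promoter, so the plasmid supplies its own lac repressor. Remnants typical of this vector family are annotated as well: a lac promoter/operator with a lacZα segment, and short rop and bom fragments.

The expression cassette consists of the tac promoter, a strong trp/lac hybrid, followed by a lac operator. Transcription is therefore held off by LacI and induced with IPTG. Downstream lies the Schistosoma japonicum GST coding sequence, fused at its C-terminal end to the Stx3 insert, giving an N-terminal GST tag for glutathione-affinity purification or pull-down assays. The insert is the cytoplasmic portion of rat syntaxin 3, lacking the transmembrane domain. The name gives residues 1–265, while the mutation note says residues 4–264 are present. Glutamates 78 and 83 are both changed to alanine. The automated annotation labels the fragment by its closest mouse Stx3 match, but the catalogue lists the species as rat. The sequenced record is 5,765 nt, slightly shorter than the listed total of 5,838 bp, and the annotated Stx3 match is shorter than the stated 870 bp insert.

The associated publication concerns ubiquitin binding by the Habc domain of syntaxin 3, which suggests the fusion protein serves as a point mutant for in vitro binding studies. The record itself does not state what effect the substitutions have.
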