Features (pLannotate 1.2.2; 17 found; start..end, strand, type, name):
     52..80      +  promoter       tac promoter: strong E. coli promoter; hybrid between the trp and lac UV5 promoters
     88..104     +  protein_bind   lac operator: The lac repressor binds to the lac operator to inhibit transcription in E. coli. This inhibition can be relieved by adding lactose or isopropyl-β-D-thiogalactopyranoside (IPTG). lac repressor encoded by lacI
    127..780     +  CDS            GST26_SCHJA: Experimental evidence at protein level: Swiss-Prot protein existence level 1. GST isoenzymes appear to play a central role in the parasite detoxification system. Other functions are also suspected including a role in increasing the solubility of haematin in the parasite gut. From Schistosoma japonicum (Blood fluke).
    835..1617    +  CDS            Stx3 (fragment): STX3_MOUSE - Also known as Stx3a. Experimental evidence at protein level: Swiss-Prot protein existence level 1. Potentially involved in docking of synaptic vesicles at presynaptic active zones. From Mus musculus (Mouse).
   1651..1690    +  CDS            rop (fragment): Rop protein, which maintains plasmids at low copy number; rop
   1792..1832    +  misc_feature   bom (fragment): basis of mobility region from pBR322
   1937..2041    +  promoter       AmpR promoter: bla
   2042..2902    +  CDS            AmpR: β-lactamase; bla; confers resistance to ampicillin, carbenicillin, and related antibiotics
   3073..3661    +  rep_origin     ori: high-copy-number ColE1/pMB1/pBR322/pUC origin of replication
   3847..3898    -  misc_feature   bom (fragment): basis of mobility region from pBR322
   3905..3982    +  promoter       lacI promoter: lacI
   3983..5065    +  CDS            lacI: lac repressor; lacI; The lac repressor binds to the lac operator to inhibit transcription in E. coli. This inhibition can be relieved by adding lactose or isopropyl-β-D-thiogalactopyranoside (IPTG).
   5078..5099    +  protein_bind   CAP binding site: CAP binding activates transcription in the presence of cAMP. E. coli catabolite activator protein
   5114..5144    +  promoter       lac promoter: promoter for the E. coli lac operon
   5152..5168    +  protein_bind   lac operator: The lac repressor binds to the lac operator to inhibit transcription in E. coli. This inhibition can be relieved by adding lactose or isopropyl-β-D-thiogalactopyranoside (IPTG). lac repressor encoded by lacI
   5188..5361    +  CDS            lacZα: LacZα fragment of β-galactosidase; lacZ fragment
   5625..5741    -  CDS            yciV (fragment): RNAAM_ECOLI - Also known as trpH From Escherichia coli (strain K12).
>Addgene plasmid #100272 | pGEX4T3-Stx3-E78A/E83A | addgene full sequence | sequence record 193621 | Addgene NGS Result
TTTTTTGCGCCGACATCATAACGGTTCTGGCAAATATTCTGAAATGAGCTGTTGACAATTAATCATCGGC
TCGTATAATGTGTGGAATTGTGAGCGGATAACAATTTCACACAGGAAACAGTATTCATGTCCCCTATACT
AGGTTATTGGAAAATTAAGGGCCTTGTGCAACCCACTCGACTTCTTTTGGAATATCTTGAAGAAAAATAT
GAAGAGCATTTGTATGAGCGCGATGAAGGTGATAAATGGCGAAACAAAAAGTTTGAATTGGGTTTGGAGT
TTCCCAATCTTCCTTATTATATTGATGGTGATGTTAAATTAACACAGTCTATGGCCATCATACGTTATAT
AGCTGACAAGCACAACATGTTGGGTGGTTGTCCAAAAGAGCGTGCAGAGATTTCAATGCTTGAAGGAGCG
GTTTTGGATATTAGATACGGTGTTTCGAGAATTGCATATAGTAAAGACTTTGAAACTCTCAAAGTTGATT
TTCTTAGCAAGCTACCTGAAATGCTGAAAATGTTCGAAGATCGTTTATGTCATAAAACATATTTAAATGG
TGATCATGTAACCCATCCTGACTTCATGTTGTATGACGCTCTTGATGTTGTTTTATACATGGACCCAATG
TGCCTGGATGCGTTCCCAAAATTAGTTTGTTTTAAAAAACGTATTGAAGCTATCCCACAAATTGATAAGT
ACTTGAAATCCAGCAAGTATATAGCATGGCCTTTGCAGGGCTGGCAAGCCACGTTTGGTGGTGGCGACCA
TCCTCCAAAATCGGATCTGGTTCCGCGTGGATCCCCGGGAATTTCCGGTGGTGGTGGTGGAATTCGACTG
GAGCAGCTGAAGGCCAAGCAGCTGACGCAGGATGATGACACGGACGAGGTTGAGATTGCTATTGATAATA
CAGCGTTCATGGATGAGTTCTTTTCTGAGATTGAGGAAACGAGGCTCAACATCGACAAGATCTCAGAGCA
TGTGGAGGAAGCTAAGAAACTCTACAGTATCATTCTCTCTGCACCGATTCCAGAGCCAAAAACCAAAGAC
GACCTTGCACAGCTCACAACTGCGATCAAGAAAAGGGCCAACAACGTCCGGAACAAACTGAAGAGCATGG
AGAAGCATATTGAGGAAGACGAGGTCCGGTCATCAGCAGACCTTCGGATACGAAAGTCCCAGCACTCCGT
CCTCTCCCGGAAGTTTGTGGAGGTGATGACAAAGTACAATGAGGCACAGGTGGACTTCCGTGAACGCAGC
AAAGGGCGCATCCAACGGCAGCTTGAAATTACTGGCAAGAAAACAACAGATGAGGAGCTGGAAGAAATGT
TGGAGAGTGGCAACCCAGCCATCTTCACTTCTGGGATCATTGACTCCCAGATTTCCAAGCAAGCCCTCAG
CGAGATTGAGGGTCGGCACAAGGACATCGTGAGGCTGGAGAGCAGCATCAAGGAGCTCCATGACATGTTT
ATGGACATCGCCATGCTGGTGGAGAATCAGGGTGAGATGTTAGATAACATAGAGTTGAATGTCATGCACA
CGGTGGACCATGTGGAGAAGGCACGGGATGAAACTAAAAGAGCCATGAAGTATCAGGGTCAGGCTCGAAA
GAAATTGTGAAAGCTTAATTCATCGTGACTGACTGACGATCTGCCTCGCGCGTTTCGGTGATGACGGTGA
AAACCTCTGACACATGCAGCTCCCGGAGACGGTCACAGCTTGTCTGTAAGCGGATGCCGGGAGCAGACAA
GCCCGTCAGGGCGCGTCAGCGGGTGTTGGCGGGTGTCGGGGCGCAGCCATGACCCAGTCACGTAGCGATA
GCGGAGTGTATAATTCTTGAAGACGAAAGGGCCTCGTGATACGCCTATTTTTATAGGTTAATGTCATGAT
AATAATGGTTTCTTAGACGTCAGGTGGCACTTTTCGGGGAAATGTGCGCGGAACCCCTATTTGTTTATTT
TTCTAAATACATTCAAATATGTATCCGCTCATGAGACAATAACCCTGATAAATGCTTCAATAATATTGAA
AAAGGAAGAGTATGAGTATTCAACATTTCCGTGTCGCCCTTATTCCCTTTTTTGCGGCATTTTGCCTTCC
TGTTTTTGCTCACCCAGAAACGCTGGTGAAAGTAAAAGATGCTGAAGATCAGTTGGGTGCACGAGTGGGT
TACATCGAACTGGATCTCAACAGCGGTAAGATCCTTGAGAGTTTTCGCCCCGAAGAACGTTTTCCAATGA
TGAGCACTTTTAAAGTTCTGCTATGTGGCGCGGTATTATCCCGTGTTGACGCCGGGCAAGAGCAACTCGG
TCGCCGCATACACTATTCTCAGAATGACTTGGTTGAGTACTCACCAGTCACAGAAAAGCATCTTACGGAT
GGCATGACAGTAAGAGAATTATGCAGTGCTGCCATAACCATGAGTGATAACACTGCGGCCAACTTACTTC
TGACAACGATCGGAGGACCGAAGGAGCTAACCGCTTTTTTGCACAACATGGGGGATCATGTAACTCGCCT
TGATCGTTGGGAACCGGAGCTGAATGAAGCCATACCAAACGACGAGCGTGACACCACGATGCCTGCAGCA
ATGGCAACAACGTTGCGCAAACTATTAACTGGCGAACTACTTACTCTAGCTTCCCGGCAACAATTAATAG
ACTGGATGGAGGCGGATAAAGTTGCAGGACCACTTCTGCGCTCGGCCCTTCCGGCTGGCTGGTTTATTGC
TGATAAATCTGGAGCCGGTGAGCGTGGGTCTCGCGGTATCATTGCAGCACTGGGGCCAGATGGTAAGCCC
TCCCGTATCGTAGTTATCTACACGACGGGGAGTCAGGCAACTATGGATGAACGAAATAGACAGATCGCTG
AGATAGGTGCCTCACTGATTAAGCATTGGTAACTGTCAGACCAAGTTTACTCATATATACTTTAGATTGA
TTTAAAACTTCATTTTTAATTTAAAAGGATCTAGGTGAAGATCCTTTTTGATAATCTCATGACCAAAATC
CCTTAACGTGAGTTTTCGTTCCACTGAGCGTCAGACCCCGTAGAAAAGATCAAAGGATCTTCTTGAGATC
CTTTTTTTCTGCGCGTAATCTGCTGCTTGCAAACAAAAAAACCACCGCTACCAGCGGTGGTTTGTTTGCC
GGATCAAGAGCTACCAACTCTTTTTCCGAAGGTAACTGGCTTCAGCAGAGCGCAGATACCAAATACTGTC
CTTCTAGTGTAGCCGTAGTTAGGCCACCACTTCAAGAACTCTGTAGCACCGCCTACATACCTCGCTCTGC
TAATCCTGTTACCAGTGGCTGCTGCCAGTGGCGATAAGTCGTGTCTTACCGGGTTGGACTCAAGACGATA
GTTACCGGATAAGGCGCAGCGGTCGGGCTGAACGGGGGGTTCGTGCACACAGCCCAGCTTGGAGCGAACG
ACCTACACCGAACTGAGATACCTACAGCGTGAGCTATGAGAAAGCGCCACGCTTCCCGAAGGGAGAAAGG
CGGACAGGTATCCGGTAAGCGGCAGGGTCGGAACAGGAGAGCGCACGAGGGAGCTTCCAGGGGGAAACGC
CTGGTATCTTTATAGTCCTGTCGGGTTTCGCCACCTCTGACTTGAGCGTCGATTTTTGTGATGCTCGTCA
GGGGGGCGGAGCCTATGGAAAAACGCCAGCAACGCGGCCTTTTTACGGTTCCTGGCCTTTTGCTGGCCTT
TTGCTCACATGTTCTTTCCTGCGTTATCCCCTGATTCTGTGGATAACCGTATTACCGCCTTTGAGTGAGC
TGATACCGCTCGCCGCAGCCGAACGACCGAGCGCAGCGAGTCAGTGAGCGAGGAAGCGGAAGAGCGCCTG
ATGCGGTATTTTCTCCTTACGCATCTGTGCGGTATTTCACACCGCATAAATTCCGACACCATCGAATGGC
GCAAAACCTTTCGCGGTATGGCATGATAGCGCCCGGAAGAGAGTCAATTCAGGGTGGTGAATGTGAAACC
AGTAACGTTATACGATGTCGCAGAGTATGCCGGTGTCTCTTATCAGACCGTTTCCCGCGTGGTGAACCAG
GCCAGCCACGTTTCTGCGAAAACGCGGGAAAAAGTGGAAGCGGCGATGGCGGAGCTGAATTACATTCCCA
ACCGCGTGGCACAACAACTGGCGGGCAAACAGTCGTTGCTGATTGGCGTTGCCACCTCCAGTCTGGCCCT
GCACGCGCCGTCGCAAATTGTCGCGGCGATTAAATCTCGCGCCGATCAACTGGGTGCCAGCGTGGTGGTG
TCGATGGTAGAACGAAGCGGCGTCGAAGCCTGTAAAGCGGCGGTGCACAATCTTCTCGCGCAACGCGTCA
GTGGGCTGATCATTAACTATCCGCTGGATGACCAGGATGCCATTGCTGTGGAAGCTGCCTGCACTAATGT
TCCGGCGTTATTTCTTGATGTCTCTGACCAGACACCCATCAACAGTATTATTTTCTCCCATGAAGACGGT
ACGCGACTGGGCGTGGAGCATCTGGTCGCATTGGGTCACCAGCAAATCGCGCTGTTAGCGGGCCCATTAA
GTTCTGTCTCGGCGCGTCTGCGTCTGGCTGGCTGGCATAAATATCTCACTCGCAATCAAATTCAGCCGAT
AGCGGAACGGGAAGGCGACTGGAGTGCCATGTCCGGTTTTCAACAAACCATGCAAATGCTGAATGAGGGC
ATCGTTCCCACTGCGATGCTGGTTGCCAACGATCAGATGGCGCTGGGCGCAATGCGCGCCATTACCGAGT
CCGGGCTGCGCGTTGGTGCGGATATCTCGGTAGTGGGATACGACGATACCGAAGACAGCTCATGTTATAT
CCCGCCGTTAACCACCATCAAACAGGATTTTCGCCTGCTGGGGCAAACCAGCGTGGACCGCTTGCTGCAA
CTCTCTCAGGGCCAGGCGGTGAAGGGCAATCAGCTGTTGCCCGTCTCACTGGTGAAAAGAAAAACCACCC
TGGCGCCCAATACGCAAACCGCCTCTCCCCGCGCGTTGGCCGATTCATTAATGCAGCTGGCACGACAGGT
TTCCCGACTGGAAAGCGGGCAGTGAGCGCAACGCAATTAATGTAAGTTAGCTCACTCATTAGGCACCCCA
GGCTTTACACTTTATGCTTCCGGCTCGTATGTTGTGTGGAATTGTGAGCGGATAACAATTTCACACAGGA
AACAGCTATGACCATGATTACGGATTCACTGGCCGTCGTTTTACAACGTCGTGACTGGGAAAACCCTGGC
GTTACCCAACTTAATCGCCTTGCAGCACATCCCCCTTTCGCCAGCTGGCGTAATAGCGAAGAGGCCCGCA
CCGATCGCCCTTCCCAACAGTTGCGCAGCCTGAATGGCGAATGGCGCTTTGCCTGGTTTCCGGCACCAGA
AGCGGTGCCGGAAAGCTGGCTGGAGTGCGATCTTCCTGAGGCCGATACTGTCGTCGTCCCCTCAAACTGG
CAGATGCACGGTTACGATGCGCCCATCTACACCAACGTGACCTATCCCATTACGGTCAATCCGCCGTTTG
TTCCCACGGAGAATCCGACGGGTTGTTACTCGCTCACATTTAATGTTGATGAAAGCTGGCTACAGGAAGG
CCAGACGCGAATTATTTTTGATGGCGTTGGAATTAGCTTATCGACTGCACGGTGCACCAATGCTTCTGGC
GTCAGGCAGCCATCGGAAGCTGTGGTATGGCTGTGCAGGTCGTAAATCACTGCATAATTCGTGTCGCTCA
AGGCGCACTCCCGTTCTGGATAATG
